>Addgene plasmid #50646 | pHIS3p:mEos2-Tub1+3'UTR::LEU2 | depositor full sequence | sequence record 75761 | Full Sequence
AACACCCGCTGACGCGCCCTGACGGGCTTGTCTGCTCCCGGCATCCGCTTACAGACAAGCTGTGACCGTC
TCCGGGAGCTGCATGTGTCAGAGGTTTTCACCGTCATCACCGAAACGCGCGAGACGAAAGGGCCTCGTGA
TACGCCTATTTTTATAGGTTAATGTCATGATAATAATGGTTTCTTAGACGTCAGGTGGCACTTTTCGGGG
AAATGTGCGCGGAACCCCTATTTGTTTATTTTTCTAAATACATTCAAATATGTATCCGCTCATGAGACAA
TAACCCTGATAAATGCTTCAATAATATTGAAAAAGGAAGAGTATGAGTATTCAACATTTCCGTGTCGCCC
TTATTCCCTTTTTTGCGGCATTTTGCCTTCCTGTTTTTGCTCACCCAGAAACGCTGGTGAAAGTAAAAGA
TGCTGAAGATCAGTTGGGTGCACGAGTGGGTTACATCGAACTGGATCTCAACAGCGGTAAGATCCTTGAG
AGTTTTCGCCCCGAAGAACGTTTTCCAATGATGAGCACTTTTAAAGTTCTGCTATGTGGCGCGGTATTAT
CCCGTATTGACGCCGGGCAAGAGCAACTCGGTCGCCGCATACACTATTCTCAGAATGACTTGGTTGAGTA
CTCACCAGTCACAGAAAAGCATCTTACGGATGGCATGACAGTAAGAGAATTATGCAGTGCTGCCATAACC
ATGAGTGATAACACTGCGGCCAACTTACTTCTGACAACGATCGGAGGACCGAAGGAGCTAACCGCTTTTT
TGCACAACATGGGGGATCATGTAACTCGCCTTGATCGTTGGGAACCGGAGCTGAATGAAGCCATACCAAA
CGACGAGCGTGACACCACGATGCCTGTAGCAATGGCAACAACGTTGCGCAAACTATTAACTGGCGAACTA
CTTACTCTAGCTTCCCGGCAACAATTAATAGACTGGATGGAGGCGGATAAAGTTGCAGGACCACTTCTGC
GCTCGGCCCTTCCGGCTGGCTGGTTTATTGCTGATAAATCTGGAGCCGGTGAGCGTGGGTCTCGCGGTAT
CATTGCAGCACTGGGGCCAGATGGTAAGCCCTCCCGTATCGTAGTTATCTACACGACGGGGAGTCAGGCA
ACTATGGATGAACGAAATAGACAGATCGCTGAGATAGGTGCCTCACTGATTAAGCATTGGTAACTGTCAG
ACCAAGTTTACTCATATATACTTTAGATTGATTTAAAACTTCATTTTTAATTTAAAAGGATCTAGGTGAA
GATCCTTTTTGATAATCTCATGACCAAAATCCCTTAACGTGAGTTTTCGTTCCACTGAGCGTCAGACCCC
GTAGAAAAGATCAAAGGATCTTCTTGAGATCCTTTTTTTCTGCGCGTAATCTGCTGCTTGCAAACAAAAA
AACCACCGCTACCAGCGGTGGTTTGTTTGCCGGATCAAGAGCTACCAACTCTTTTTCCGAAGGTAACTGG
CTTCAGCAGAGCGCAGATACCAAATACTGTCCTTCTAGTGTAGCCGTAGTTAGGCCACCACTTCAAGAAC
TCTGTAGCACCGCCTACATACCTCGCTCTGCTAATCCTGTTACCAGTGGCTGCTGCCAGTGGCGATAAGT
CGTGTCTTACCGGGTTGGACTCAAGACGATAGTTACCGGATAAGGCGCAGCGGTCGGGCTGAACGGGGGG
TTCGTGCACACAGCCCAGCTTGGAGCGAACGACCTACACCGAACTGAGATACCTACAGCGTGAGCATTGA
GAAAGCGCCACGCTTCCCGAAGGGAGAAAGGCGGACAGGTATCCGGTAAGCGGCAGGGTCGGAACAGGAG
AGCGCACGAGGGAGCTTCCAGGGGGAAACGCCTGGTATCTTTATAGTCCTGTCGGGTTTCGCCACCTCTG
ACTTGAGCGTCGATTTTTGTGATGCTCGTCAGGGGGGCGGAGCCTATGGAAAAACGCCAGCAACGCGGCC
TTTTTACGGTTCCTGGCCTTTTGCTGGCCTTTTGCTCACATGTTCTTTCCTGCGTTATCCCCTGATTCTG
TGGATAACCGTATTACCGCCTTTGAGTGAGCTGATACCGCTCGCCGCAGCCGAACGACCGAGCGCAGCGA
GTCAGTGAGCGAGGAAGCGGAAGAGCGCCCAATACGCAAACCGCCTCTCCCCGCGCGTTGGCCGATTCAT
TAATGCAGGTTAACCTGGCTTATCGAAATTAATACGACTCACTATAGGGAGACCGGCAGATCCGCGGCCG
CATAGGCCACTAGTTAACTATGCGGCATCAGAGCAGATTGTACTGAGAGTGCACCATATCGACTACGTCG
TTAAGGCCGTTTCTGACAGAGTAAAATTCTTGAGGGAACTTTCACCATTATGGGAAATGGTTCAAGAAGG
TATTGACTTAAACTCCATCAAATGGTCAGGTCATTGAGTGTTTTTTATTTGTTGTATTTTTTTTTTTTTA
GAGAAAATCCTCCAATATATAAATTAGGAATCATAGTTTCATGATTTTCTGTTACACCTAACTTTTTGTG
TGGTGCCCTCCTCCTTGTCAATATTAATGTTAAAGTGCAATTCTTTTTCCTTATCACGTTGAGCCATTAG
TATCAATTTGCTTACCTGTATTCCTTTACATCCTCCTTTTTCTCCTTCTTGATAAATGTATGTAGATTGC
GTATATAGTTTCGTCTACCCTATGAACATATTCCATTTTGTAATTTCGTGTCGTTTCTATTATGAATTTC
ATTTATAAAGTTTATGTACAAATATCATAAAAAAAGAGAATCTTTTTAAGCAAGGATTTTCTTAACTTCT
TCGGCGACAGCATCACCGACTTCGGTGGTACTGTTGGAACCACCTAAATCACCAGTTCTGATACCTGCAT
CCAAAACCTTTTTAACTGCATCTTCAATGGCCTTACCTTCTTCAGGCAAGTTCAATGACAATTTCAACAT
CATTGCAGCAGACAAGATAGTGGCGATAGGGTTGACCTTATTCTTTGGCAAATCTGGAGCAGAACCGTGG
CATGGTTCGTACAAACCAAATGCGGTGTTCTTGTCTGGCAAAGAGGCCAAGGACGCAGATGGCAACAAAC
CCAAGGAACCTGGGATAACGGAGGCTTCATCGGAGATGATATCACCAAACATGTTGCTGGTGATTATAAT
ACCATTTAGGTGGGTTGGGTTCTTAACTAGGATCATGGCGGCAGAATCAATCAATTGATGTTGAACCTTC
AATGTAGGGAATTCGTTCTTGATGGTTTCCTCCACAGTTTTTCTCCATAATCTTGAAGAGGCCAAAACAT
TAGCTTTATCCAAGGACCAAATAGGCAATGGTGGCTCATGTTGTAGGGCCATGAAAGCGGCCATTCTTGT
GATTCTTTGCACTTCTGGAACGGTGTATTGTTCACTATCCCAAGCGACACCATCACCATCGTCTTCCTTT
CTCTTACCAAAGTAAATACCTCCCACTAATTCTCTGACAACAACGAAGTCAGTACCTTTAGCAAATTGTG
GCTTGATTGGAGATAAGTCTAAAAGAGAGTCGGATGCAAAGTTACATGGTCTTAAGTTGGCGTACAATTG
AAGTTCTTTACGGATTTTTAGTAAACCTTGTTCAGGTCTAACACTACCGGTACCCCATTTAGGACCACCC
ACAGCACCTAACAAAACGGCATCAGCCTTCTTGGAGGCTTCCAGCGCCTCATCTGGAAGTGGGACACCTG
TAGCATCGATAGCAGCACCACCAATTAAATGATTTTCGAAATCGAACTTGACATTGGAACGAACATCAGA
AATAGCTTTAAGAACCTTAATGGCTTCGGCTGTGATTTCTTGACCAACGTGGTCACCTGGCAAAACGACG
ATCTTCTTAGGGGCAGACATTAGAATGGTATATCCTTGAAATATATATATATATATTGCTGAAATGTAAA
AGGTAAGAAAAGTTAGAAAGTAAGACGATTGCTAACCACCTATTGGAAAAAACAATAGGTCCTTAAATAA
TATTGTCAACTTCAAGTATTGTGATGCAAGCATTTAGTCATGAACGCTTCTCTATTCTATATGAAAAGCC
GGTTCCGGCGCTCTCACCTTTCCTTTTTCTCCCAATTTTTCAGTTGAAAAAGGTATATGCGTCAGGCGAC
CTCTGAAATTAACAAAAAATTTCCAGTCATCGAATTTGATTCTGTGCGATAGCGCCCCTGTGTGTTCTCG
TTATGTTGAGGAAAAAAATAATGGTTGCTAAGAGATTCGAACTCTTGCATCTTACGATACCTGAGTATTC
CCACAGTTAACTGCGGTCAAGATATTTCTTGAATCAGGCGCCTTAGACCGCTCGGCCAAACAACCAATTA
CTTGTTGAGAAATAGAGTATAATTATCCTATAAATATAACGTTTTTGAACACACATGAACAAGGAAGTAC
AGGACAATTGATTTTGAAGAGAATGTGGATTTTGATGTAATTGTTGGGATTCCATTTTTAATAAGGCAAT
AATATTAGGTATGTGGATATACTAGAAGTTCTCCTCGAGGGTCGATATGCGGTGTGAAATACCGCACAGA
TGCGTAAGGAGAAAATACCGCATCAGGGGCGCGCCTTAATTAACCACTAAAGGGAACAAAAGCTGGTACC
CTATTACTCTTGGCCTCCTCTAGTACACTCTATATTTTTTTATGCCTCGGTAATGATTTTCATTTTTTTT
TTCCACCTAGCGGATGACTCTTTTTTTTTCTTAGCGATTGGCATTATCACATAATGAATTATACATTATA
TAAAGTAATGTGATTTCTTCGAAGAATATACTAAAAAATGAGCAGGCAAGATAAACGAAGGCAAAGCTCG
AGATGAGTGCGATTAAGCCAGACATGAAGATCAAACTCCGTATGGAAGGCAACGTAAACGGGCACCACTT
TGTGATCGACGGAGATGGTACAGGCAAGCCTTTTGAGGGAAAACAGAGTATGGATCTTGAAGTCAAAGAG
GGCGGACCTCTGCCTTTTGCCTTTGATATCCTGACCACTGCATTCCATTACGGCAACAGGGTATTCGCCA
AATATCCAGACAACATACAAGACTATTTTAAGCAGTCGTTTCCTAAGGGGTATTCGTGGGAACGAAGCTT
GACTTTCGAAGACGGGGGCATTTGCATTGCCAGAAACGACATAACAATGGAAGGGGACACTTTCTATAAT
AAAGTTCGATTTTATGGTACCAACTTTCCCGCCAATGGTCCAGTTATGCAGAAGAAGACGCTGAAATGGG
AGCCCTCCACTGAGAAAATGTATGTGCGTGATGGAGTGCTGACGGGTGATATTCATATGGCTTTGTTGCT
TGAAGGAAATGCCCATTACCGATGTGACTTCAGAACTACTTACAAAGCTAAGGAGAAGGGTGTCAAGTTA
CCAGGCTACCACTTTGTGGACCACTGCATTGAGATTTTAAGCCATGACAAAGATTACAACAAGGTTAAGC
TGTATGAGCATGCTGTTGCTCATTCTGGATTGCCTGACAATGCCAGACGAGGATCCATGAGAGAAGTTAT
TAGTATTAATGGTATGTTCGATTTGCCCGTCCAGGCTAGATCTTTTTTTTGTTAGTTCATTTTGGCGTTT
CATCTTTCATTACTAACTTCAACGCAAAATTTTTTTTTTTTTGATTTCTCTTTACAGTCGGTCAAGCTGG
TTGTCAGATTGGTAATGCCTGTTGGGAATTATATTCCCTTGAGCACGGTATTAAGCCGGATGGACATCTA
GAAGATGGCCTTTCAAAGCCGAAGGGAGGAGAAGAGGGTTTCTCCACGTTTTTCCATGAAACCGGCTACG
GTAAGTTCGTTCCAAGGGCTATTTACGTGGATTTAGAGCCCAACGTTATTGACGAAGTCCGTAACGGTCC
TTACAAGGACTTGTTCCATCCAGAACAGTTGATCAGTGGTAAGGAGGACGCGGCTAATAATTATGCAAGA
GGCCATTACACCGTTGGTAGAGAAATTTTGGGCGATGTTCTGGATAGGATTAGAAAACTGGCAGACCAAT
GTGATGGGTTACAAGGGTTCTTGTTTACCCATTCTCTTGGTGGTGGTACTGGTTCCGGTCTAGGGTCCTT
ACTGTTGGAAGAACTATCCGCTGAATACGGTAAGAAATCCAAGCTGGAATTTGCCGTATACCCTGCTCCA
CAAGTGTCTACTTCTGTGGTTGAGCCTTACAACACAGTTTTAACTACACATACTACATTGGAACATGCAG
ATTGTACTTTCATGGTCGATAATGAGGCTATTTACGACATGTGCAAAAGAAACTTGGATATCCCAAGACC
AAGCTTTGCAAACTTAAACAACCTAATTGCTCAAGTGGTATCATCTGTTACAGCATCATTGAGATTCGAC
GGTTCATTAAATGTAGATTTGAACGAATTTCAAACCAATTTGGTTCCATATCCAAGAATTCATTTCCCCT
TAGTTTCATATTCTCCAGTCTTATCCAAATCAAAGGCATTCCATGAGTCCAACTCTGTGTCAGAAATTAC
AAACGCTTGTTTTGAACCTGGTAACCAGATGGTCAAGTGTGATCCAAGAGATGGTAAATACATGGCTACT
TGTCTGTTATACAGGGGTGATGTGGTAACAAGAGATGTTCAAAGAGCTGTCGAGCAGGTGAAAAACAAGA
AGACCGTCCAATTGGTTGATTGGTGTCCAACTGGTTTCAAGATCGGTATTTGCTACGAACCTCCAACTGC
CACACCAAACTCACAATTGGCCACTGTGGATAGGGCCGTCTGTATGTTGTCAAATACCACATCCATTGCT
GAGGCTTGGAAGAGAATCGATAGAAAATTCGATTTAATGTATGCCAAACGTGCTTTCGTCCACTGGTATG
TCGGTGAAGGTATGGAAGAAGGTGAATTCACCGAAGCTAGAGAAGATTTGGCTGCTTTAGAAAGAGATTA
CATCGAAGTGGGTGCCGACTCATACGCTGAGGAAGAGGAATTTTAAGGTTCACTCTCGCCCCCAACCTCC
TTATCCTTTCTATATTTCAAGTATATTGTAAAAAAAAAAATTCCCCCTACTGTTATATCTCTTTGGTGAT
ATCTTATCTATAATCTACTTATTATATTTCTCTAATATCTATGTACAAAAAATAAAAAAAAAAACCATTC
TCCTTCTCTAACCTGCATTTGATGAAAGCTTAGTAAGTCTCATCGTAGTTGATGGGCCAAAGACATTTGT
ACTTGTTTCATCAGATTCTTACATCACCCATTTCCATGATTATTTCACGGATTTCATTAGTAATTGCATT
TTTGTATCCCTAGTTCCTTTTCTCCCGCCTTGCCGTCGAATTGAAAAAAAAAATGGAAATGAGGACATCT
TCCATTGATATCCAGGACAAAGCAAGAGTAGAAGTAACTATTAGCAAGGAGAATTCCAAAAATAGTGAAC
TTCAAGGTAAGCAGATCTATAGTTTCAATATCTGATTTTCTGCTTTTCAAAACTTAAAATTCATTAGAAG
GTAAAACAAGAACCCGTAAAATTAAAGTTACCGATATTATCAGGTTTTTCACCCCATGTCTACTATCCCA
TTTAGAAAGAACTATGTGTTCAAAAACTGGGCCGGTCGACCTGCAGCGTACGAAGCTTCAGCTGGCGGCC
GCGTTCTATAGTGTCACCTAAATCGTATGTGTATGATACATAAGGTTATGTATTAATTGTAGCCGCGTTC
TAACGACAATATGTCCATATGGTGCACTCTCAGTACAATCTGCTCTGATGCCGCATAGTTAAGCCAGCCC
CGACACCCGCC
Features (pLannotate 1.2.2; 18 found; start..end, strand, type, name):
     88..123     -  CDS            rop (fragment): Rop protein, which maintains plasmids at low copy number; rop
    218..322     +  promoter       AmpR promoter: bla
    323..1183    +  CDS            AmpR: β-lactamase; bla; confers resistance to ampicillin, carbenicillin, and related antibiotics
   1354..1942    +  rep_origin     ori: high-copy-number ColE1/pMB1/pBR322/pUC origin of replication
   2125..2178    +  CDS            lacI (fragment): lac repressor; lacI; The lac repressor binds to the lac operator to inhibit transcription in E. coli. This inhibition can be relieved by adding lactose or isopropyl-β-D-thiogalactopyranoside (IPTG).
   2200..2218    +  promoter       T7 promoter: promoter for bacteriophage T7 RNA polymerase
   2254..2299    +  misc_feature   bom (fragment): basis of mobility region from pBR322
   2298..2414    +  CDS            NFS1 (fragment): NFS1_YEAST - Also known as SPL1 From Saccharomyces cerevisiae (strain ATCC 204508 / S288c) (Baker's yeast).
   2779..3870    -  CDS            LEU2: LEU3_YEAST - Experimental evidence at protein level: Swiss-Prot protein existence level 1. Catalyzes the oxidation of 3-carboxy-2-hydroxy-4- methylpentanoate (3-isopropylmalate) to 3-carboxy-4-methyl-2- oxopentanoate. The product decarboxylates to 4-methyl-2 oxopentanoate. From Saccharomyces cerevisiae (strain ATCC 204508 / S288c) (Baker's yeast).
   3871..4278    -  promoter       LEU2 promoter: S. cerevisiae LEU2
   4418..4495    -  CDS            YO192_YEAST (fragment): Experimental evidence at protein level: Swiss-Prot protein existence level 1. From Saccharomyces cerevisiae (strain ATCC 204508 / S288c) (Baker's yeast).
   4525..4577    +  misc_feature   bom (fragment): basis of mobility region from pBR322
   4640..4826    +  promoter       HIS3 promoter: S. cerevisiae HIS3
   4833..5510    +  CDS            mEos2: mEos2 is a photoconvertible green/yellow fluorescent protein published in 2009, derived from Lobophyllia hemprichii. It has moderate acid sensitivity.
   5657..6973    +  CDS            TUB1: TBA1_YEAST - Experimental evidence at protein level: Swiss-Prot protein existence level 1. Tubulin is the major constituent of microtubules. It binds two moles of GTP, one at an exchangeable site on the beta chain and one at a non-exchangeable site on the alpha chain. From Saccharomyces cerevisiae (strain ATCC 204508 / S288c) (Baker's yeast).
   7546..7611    +  CDS            ALO1 (fragment): ALO_YEAST - Experimental evidence at protein level: Swiss-Prot protein existence level 1. Can oxidize L-gulono-1,4-lactone as well as D-arabinono-1,4- lactone and L-galactono-1,4-lactone. From Saccharomyces cerevisiae (strain ATCC 204508 / S288c) (Baker's yeast).
   7635..7653    -  promoter       SP6 promoter: promoter for bacteriophage SP6 RNA polymerase
   7716..7767    -  misc_feature   bom (fragment): basis of mobility region from pBR322
