[The description below was written by a language model from this plasmid's Addgene catalogue record and pLannotate feature annotations shown in this document.]
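Description:
pHIS3p:mEos2-Tub1+3'UTR::LEU2 is a yeast expression plasmid built on the pFA6a backbone for fluorescently labelling microtubules in Saccharomyces cerevisiae. In E. coli it is maintained as a high-copy plasmid through a ColE1/pUC-type origin and selected with ampicillin via the β-lactamase gene. The feature table shows no yeast replication origin (no 2μ or CEN/ARS element). This is consistent with use as an integrating vector, although the record does not state the integration locus or how the plasmid is linearised. Selection in yeast relies on the LEU2 auxotrophic marker, which is present with its own promoter and oriented opposite to the fusion gene.

The payload is an N-terminal fusion of mEos2 to Tub1, the budding yeast α-tubulin, driven by the S. cerevisiae HIS3 promoter. mEos2 is a photoconvertible fluorescent protein derived from Lobophyllia hemprichii. The annotated mEos2 and TUB1 coding segments are separated by a gap of roughly 150 nt whose content the annotation does not identify. About 570 nt of unannotated sequence follows the TUB1 coding region, consistent with the native TUB1 3'UTR indicated in the plasmid name. The short ALO1 hit just beyond it is probably neighbouring genomic sequence carried along with that region. The insert was cloned between XhoI and SalI sites, and T7 and SP6 promoters flank the yeast cassettes and serve as sequencing primer sites. The small rop, lacI, bom, NFS1 and YO192 fragments appear to be backbone or genomic remnants rather than functional elements.

The plasmid belongs to a set of improved reagents for fluorescent tagging of yeast microtubules. Because the tag is photoconvertible, the construct lends itself to imaging in which a subset of tubulin is optically marked and followed.
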