Addgene plasmid #50646: pHIS3p:mEos2-Tub1+3'UTR::LEU2
Depositing lab: Wei-Lih Lee. Depositing organization: University of Massachusetts, Amherst. Publication: Improved Plasmids for Fluorescent Protein Tagging of Microtubules in Saccharomyces cerevisiae. Markus SM, Omer S, Baranowski K, Lee WL. Traffic. 2015 Jul;16(7):773-86. doi: 10.1111/tra.12276. Epub 2015 Apr 28. PubMed 25711127.
Backbone
  Vector backbone: pFA6a
  Vector type: Yeast Expression
  Selectable markers: LEU2
Growth in bacteria
  Bacterial resistance: Ampicillin, 100 μg/mL
  Growth temperature: 37°C
  Growth strain: DH5alpha
  Copy number: High Copy
Gene/Insert
  Gene/Insert name: mEos2-Tub1 (alt name: mEos2-a-tubulin)
  Species: S. cerevisiae (budding yeast)
  Insert size (bp): 2144
  Promoter: HIS3p
  Tag / fusion protein: mEos2 (N terminal on insert)
  Cloning method: Restriction Enzyme; 5′ cloning site XhoI (not destroyed); 3′ cloning site SalI (not destroyed)
  Sequencing primers: 5′ T7; 3′ SP6
Terms and licenses: Academic/Nonprofit Terms; Industry Terms: Not Available to Industry
How to cite: pHIS3p:mEos2-Tub1+3'UTR::LEU2 was a gift from Wei-Lih Lee (Addgene plasmid # 50646 ; http://n2t.net/addgene:50646 ; RRID:Addgene_50646)
