>Addgene plasmid #50646 | pHIS3p:mEos2-Tub1+3'UTR::LEU2 | addgene partial sequence | sequence record 76875 | T7 5'-TAATACGACTCACTATAGGG-3'
CATAGGCCACTAGTTAACTATGCGGCATCAGAGCAGATTGTACTGAGAGTGCACCATATCGACTACGTCG
TTAAGGCCGTTTCTGACAGAGTAAAATTCTTGAGGGAACTTTCACCATTATGGGAAATGGTTCAAGAAGG
TATTGACTTAAACTCCATCAAATGGTCAGGTCATTGAGTGTTTTTTATTTGTTGTATTTTTTTTTTTTTA
GAGAAAATCCTCCAATATATAAATTAGGAATCATAGTTTCATGATTTTCTGTTACACCTAACTTTTTGTG
TGGTGCCCTCCTCCTTGTCAATATTAATGTTAAAGTGCAATTCTTTTTCCTTATCACGTTGAGCCATTAG
TATCAATTTGCTTACCTGTATTCCTTTACATCCTCCTTTTTCTCCTTCTTGATAAATGTATGTAGATTGC
GTATATAGTTTCGTCTACCCTATGAACATATTCCATTTTGTAATTTCGTGTCGTTTCTATTATGAATTTC
ATTTATAAAGTTTATGTACAAATATCATAAAAAAAGAGAATCTTTTTAAGCAAGGATTTTCTTAACTTCT
TCGGCGACAGCATCACCGACTTCGGTGGTACTGTTGGAACCACCTAAATCACCAGTTCTGATACCTGCAT
CCAAAACCTTTTTAACTGCATCTTCAATGGCCTTACCTTCTTCAGGCAAGTTCAATGACAATTTCAACAT
CATTGCAGCAGACAAGATAGTGGCGATAGGGTTGACCTTATTCTTTGGCAAATCTGGAGCAGAACCGTGG
CATGGTTCGTACAAACCAAATGCGGTGTTCTTGTCTGGCAAAGAGGCCAAGGACGCAGATGGCAACAAAC
CCAAGGAACCTGGGATAACGGAGGCTTCATCGGAGATGATATCACCAAACATGTTGCTGGTGA
