>Addgene plasmid #50646 | pHIS3p:mEos2-Tub1+3'UTR::LEU2 | addgene partial sequence | sequence record 77818 | SP6 5'-ATTTAGGTGACACTATAG-3'
CGTACGCTGCAGGTCGACCGGCCCAGTTTTTGAACACATAGTTCTTTCTAAATGGGATAGTAGACATGGG
GTGAAAAACCTGATAATATCGGTAACTTTAATTTTACGGGTTCTTGTTTTACCTTCTAATGAATTTTAAG
TTTTGAAAAGCAGAAAATCAGATATTGAAACTATAGATCTGCTTACCTTGAAGTTCACTATTTTTGGAAT
TCTCCTTGCTAATAGTTACTTCTACTCTTGCTTTGTCCTGGATATCAATGGAAGATGTCCTCATTTCCAT
TTTTTTTTTCAATTCGACGGCAAGGCGGGAGAAAAGGAACTAGGGATACAAAAATGCAATTACTAATGAA
ATCCGTGAAATAATCATGGAAATGGGTGATGTAAGAATCTGATGAAACAAGTACAAATGTCTTTGGCCCA
TCAACTACGATGAGACTTACTAAGCTTTCATCAAATGCAGGTTAGAGAAGGAGAATGGTTTTTTTTTTTA
TTTTTTGTACATAGATATTAGAGAAATATAATAAGTAGATTATAGATAAGATATCACCAAAGAGATATAA
CAGTAGGGGGAATTTTTTTTTTTACAATATACTTGAAATATAGAAAGGATAAGGAGGTTGGGGGCGAGAG
TGAACCTTAAAATTCCTCTTCCTCAGCGTATGAGTCGGCACCCACTTCGATGTAATCTCTTTCTAAAGCA
GCCAAATCTTCTCTAGCTTCGGTGAATTCACCTTCTTCCATACCTTCACCGACATACCAGTGGACGAAAG
CACGTTTGGCATACATTAAATCGAATTTTCTATCGATTCTCTTCCAAGCCTCAGCAATGGATGTGGTATT
TGACAACATACAGACGGCCCTATCCACAGTGGCCAATTGTGAGTTTGGTGT
