>Addgene plasmid #50646 | pHIS3p:mEos2-Tub1+3'UTR::LEU2 | addgene partial sequence | sequence record 77820 | yTUB1-R 5'-TTGCGTTGAAGTTAGTAATGAAAGA-3'
AAAAGATCTAGCCTGGACGGGCAAATCGAACATACCATTAATACTAATAACTTCTCTCATGGATCCTCGT
CTGGCATTGTCAGGCAATCCAGAATGAGCAACAGCATGCTCATACAGCTTAACCTTGTTGTAATCTTTGT
CATGGCTTAAAATCTCAATGCAGTGGTCCACAAAGTGGTAGCCTGGTAACTTGACACCCTTCTCCTTAGC
TTTGTAAGTAGTTCTGAAGTCACATCGGTAATGGGCATTTCCTTCAAGCAACAAAGCCATATGAATATCA
CCCGTCAGCACTCCATCACGCACATACATTTTCTCAGTGGAGGGCTCCCATTTCAGCGTCTTCTTCTGCA
TAACTGGACCATTGGCGGGAAAGTTGGTACCATAAAATCGAACTTTATTATAGAAAGTGTCCCCTTCCAT
TGTTATGTCGTTTCTGGCAATGCAAATGCCCCCGTCTTCGAAAGTCAAGCTTCGTTCCCACGAATACCCC
TTAGGAAACGACTGCTTAAAATAGTCTTGTATGTTGTCTGGATATTTGGCGAATACCCTGTTGCCGTAAT
GGAATGCAGTGGTCAGGATATCAAAGGCAAAAGGCAGAGGTCCGCCCTCTTTGACTTCAAGATCCATACT
CTGTTTTCCCTCAAAAGGCTTGCCTGTACCATCTCCGTCGATCACAAAGTGGTGCCCGTTTACGTTGCCT
TCCATACGGAGTTTGATCTTCATGTCTGGCTTAATCGCACTCATCTCGAGCTTTGCCTTCGTTTATCTTG
CCTGCTCATTTTTTAGTATATTCTTCGAAGAAATCACATTACTTTATATAATGTATAATTCATTATGTGA
TAATGCCAATCGCTAAGAAAAAAA
